>Addgene plasmid #234893 | pAAV-pCAG-iCRE-2A-H2BGFP-WPRE | addgene full sequence | sequence record 468899 | Addgene NGS Result
CCTGCAGGCAGCTGCGCGCTCGCTCGCTCACTGAGGCCGCCCGGGCGTCGGGCGACCTTTGGTCGCCCGG
CCTCAGTGAGCGAGCGAGCGCGCAGAGAGGGAGTGGCCAACTCCATCACTAGGGGTTCCTGCGGCCGCAC
GCGAAACAATTCTGCAGGAATCTAGTTATTAATAGTAATCAATTACGGGGTCATTAGTTCATAGCCCATA
TATGGAGTTCCGCGTTACATAACTTACGGTAAATGGCCCGCCTGGCTGACCGCCCAACGACCCCCGCCCA
TTGACGTCAATAATGACGTATGTTCCCATAGTAACGCCAATAGGGACTTTCCATTGACGTCAATGGGTGG
AGTATTTACGGTAAACTGCCCACTTGGCAGTACATCAAGTGTATCATATGCCAAGTACGCCCCCTATTGA
CGTCAATGACGGTAAATGGCCCGCCTGGCATTATGCCCAGTACATGACCTTATGGGACTTTCCTACTTGG
CAGTACATCTACGTATTAGTCATCGCTATTACCATGGTCGAGGTGAGCCCCACGTTCTGCTTCACTCTCC
CCATCTCCCCCCCCTCCCCACCCCCAATTTTGTATTTATTTATTTTTTAATTATTTTGTGCAGCGATGGG
GGCGGGGGGGGGGGGGGGGGGGGGCCAGGGGGGGGGGGGGGGGGGGGGGGGGGGGGGGGGGGGGGGGGGG
GGGGGGGGGGGGGGGGTGGAAAAAAAGGGGGCGGCCGGGTAAACGTTCTTTTATGGGTGGGGGGGGGTGG
GCGGGGGCCCTATAAAAAGCGAAGCGCGCGGCGGGCGGGAGTCGCTGCGCGCTGCCTTCGCCCCGTGCCC
CGCTCCGCCGCCGCCTCGCGCCGCCCGCCCCGGCTCTGACTGACCGCGTTACTCCCACAGGTGAGCGGGC
GGGACGGCCCTTCTCCTCCGGGCTGTAATTAGCGCTTGGTTTAATGACGGCTTGTTTCTTTTCTGTGGCT
GCGTGAAAGCCTTGAGGGGCTCCGGGAGGGCCCTTTGTGCGGGGGGAGCGGCTCGGGGGGTGCGTGCGTG
TGTGTGTGCGTGGGGAGCGCCGCGTGCGGCTCCGCGCTGCCCGGCGGCTGTGAGCGCTGCGGGCGCGGCG
CGGGGCTTTGTGCGCTCCGCAGTGTGCGCGAGGGGAGCGCGGCCGGGGGCGGTGCCCCGCGGTGCGGGGG
GGGCTGCGAGGGGAACAAAGGCTGCGTGCGGGGTGTGTGCGTGGGGGGGTGAGCAGGGGGTGTGGGCGCG
TCGGTCGGGCTGCAACCCCCCCTGCACCCCCCTCCCCGAGTTGCTGAGCACGGCCCGGCTTCGGGTGCGG
GGCTCCGTACGGGGCGTGGCGCGGGGCTCGCCGTGCCGGGCGGGGGGTGGCGGCAGGTGGGGGTGCCGGG
CGGGGCGGGGCCGCCTCGGGCCGGGGAGGGCTCGGGGGAGGGGCGCGGCGGCCCCCGGAGCGCCGGCGGC
TGTCGAGGCGCGGCGAGCCGCAGCCATTGCCTTTTATGGTAATCGTGCGAGAGGGCGCAGGGACTTCCTT
TGTCCCAAATCTGTGCGGAGCCGAAATCTGGGAGGCGCCGCCGCACCCCCTCTAGCGGGCGCGGGGCGAA
GCGGTGCGGCGCCGGCAGGAAGGAAATGGGCGGGGAGGGCCTTCGTGCGTCGCCGCGCCGCCGTCCCCTT
CTCCCTCTCCAGCCTCGGGGCTGTCCGCGGGGGGACGGCTGCCTTCGGGGGGGACGGGGCAGGGCGGGGT
TCGGCTTCTGGCGTGTGACCGGCGGCTCTAGAGCCTCTGCTAACCATGTTCATGCCTTCTTCTTTTTCCT
ACAGCTCCTGGGCAACGTGCTGGTTATTGTGCTGTCTCATCATTTTGGCAAAGAATTGATTTGATACCGC
GGGCCCCGCGTGGACGGTACCATGGTGCCCAAGAAGAAGAGGAAAGTCTCCAACCTGCTGACTGTGCACC
AAAACCTGCCTGCCCTCCCTGTGGATGCCACCTCTGATGAAGTCAGGAAGAACCTGATGGACATGTTCAG
GGACAGGCAGGCCTTCTCTGAACACACCTGGAAGATGCTCCTGTCTGTGTGCAGATCCTGGGCTGCCTGG
TGCAAGCTGAACAACAGGAAATGGTTCCCTGCTGAACCTGAGGATGTGAGGGACTACCTCCTGTACCTGC
AAGCCAGAGGCCTGGCTGTGAAGACCATCCAACAGCACCTGGGCCAGCTCAACATGCTGCACAGGAGATC
TGGCCTGCCTCGCCCTTCTGACTCCAATGCTGTGTCCCTGGTGATGAGGAGAATCAGAAAGGAGAATGTG
GATGCTGGGGAGAGAGCCAAGCAGGCCCTGGCCTTTGAACGCACTGACTTTGACCAAGTCAGATCCCTGA
TGGAGAACTCTGACAGATGCCAGGACATCAGGAACCTGGCCTTCCTGGGCATTGCCTACAACACCCTGCT
GCGCATTGCCGAAATTGCCAGAATCAGAGTGAAGGACATCTCCCGCACCGATGGTGGGAGAATGCTGATC
CACATTGGCAGGACCAAGACCCTGGTGTCCACAGCTGGTGTGGAGAAGGCCCTGTCCCTGGGGGTTACCA
AGCTGGTGGAGAGATGGATCTCTGTGTCTGGTGTGGCTGATGACCCCAACAACTACCTGTTCTGCCGGGT
CAGAAAGAATGGTGTGGCTGCCCCTTCTGCCACCTCCCAACTGTCCACCCGGGCCCTGGAAGGGATCTTT
GAGGCCACCCACCGCCTGATCTATGGTGCCAAGGATGACTCTGGGCAGAGATACCTGGCCTGGTCTGGCC
ACTCTGCCAGAGTGGGTGCTGCCAGGGACATGGCCAGGGCTGGTGTGTCCATCCCTGAAATCATGCAGGC
TGGTGGCTGGACCAATGTGAACATTGTGATGAACTACATCAGAAACCTGGACTCTGAGACTGGGGCCATG
GTGAGGCTGCTCGAGGATGGGGACGGCAGTGGAGAGGGCAGAGGAAGTCTGCTAACATGCGGTGACGTCG
AGGAGAATCCTGGCCCAGGAGATCTGAATATCACCATGCCAGAGCCAGCGAAGTCTGCTCCCGCCCCGAA
AAAGGGCTCCAAGAAGGCGGTGACTAAGGCGCAGAAGAAAGGCGGCAAGAAG
[291 nt withheld, positions 3133-3423]
GGATCTGGGGGTGGAGGCTCCGGCGGGGGTGGATCTGGAGGTGGGGGCAGCGGCGGAGGTGGGCTAGCGC
TACCGCGGGCCACCATGAGCAAGGGCGAGGAGCTGTTCACCGGGGTGGTGCCCATCCTGGTCGAGCTGGA
CGGCGACGTAAACGGCCACAAGTTCAGCGTGTCCGGCGAGGGCGAGGGCGATGCCACCTACGGCAAGCTG
ACCCTGAAGTTCATCTGCACCACCGGCAAGCTGCCCGTGCCCTGGCCCACCCTCGTGACCACCCTGACCT
ACGGCGTGCAGTGCTTCAGCCGCTACCCCGACCACATGAAGCAGCACGACTTCTTCAAGTCCGCCATGCC
CGAAGGCTACGTCCAGGAGCGCACCATCTTCTTCAAGGACGACGGCAACTACAAGACCCGCGCCGAGGTG
AAGTTCGAGGGCGACACCCTGGTGAACCGCATCGAGCTGAAGGGCATCGACTTCAAGGAGGACGGCAACA
TCCTGGGGCACAAGCTGGAGTACAACTACAACAGCCACAACGTCTATATCATGGCCGACAAGCAGAAGAA
CGGCATCAAGGCCAACTTCAAGATCCGCCACAACATCGAGGACGGCAGCGTGCAGCTCGCCGACCACTAC
CAGCAGAACACCCCCATCGGCGACGGCCCCGTGCTGCTGCCCGACAACCACTACCTGAGCACCCAGTCCG
CCCTGAGCAAAGACCCCAACGAGAAGCGCGATCACATGGTCCTGCTGGAGTTCGTGACCGCCGCCGGGAT
CACTCACGGCATGGACGAGCTGTACAAGTCCGGACTCAGATCATCAAGCTCATCGGATCCGGGCGGCCGT
GATAATAGGTGATAGTAAGTAATAGTGAGGTAAGCTTATCGATAATCAACCTCTGGATTACAAAATTTGT
GAAAGATTGACTGGTATTCTTAACTATGTTGCTCCTTTTACGCTATGTGGATACGCTGCTTTAATGCCTT
TGTATCATGCTATTGCTTCCCGTATGGCTTTCATTTTCTCCTCCTTGTATAAATCCTGGTTGCTGTCTCT
TTATGAGGAGTTGTGGCCCGTTGTCAGGCAACGTGGCGTGGTGTGCACTGTGTTTGCTGACGCAACCCCC
ACTGGTTGGGGCATTGCCACCACCTGTCAGCTCCTTTCCGGGACTTTCGCTTTCCCCCTCCCTATTGCCA
CGGCGGAACTCATCGCCGCCTGCCTTGCCCGCTGCTGGACAGGGGCTCGGCTGTTGGGCACTGACAATTC
CGTGGTGTTGTCGGGGAAATCATCGTCCTTTCCTTGGCTGCTCGCCTATGTTGCCACCTGGATTCTGCGC
GGGACGTCCTTCTGCTACGTCCCTTCGGCCCTCAATCCAGCGGACCTTCCTTCCCGCGGCCTGCTGCCGG
CTCTGCGGCCTCTTCCGCGTCTTCGCCTTCGCCCTCAGACGAGTCGGATCTCCCTTTGGGCCGCCTCCCC
GCATCGATACCGAGCGCTGCTCGAGAGATCGATCTGCCTCGACTGTGCCTTCTAGTTGCCAGCCATCTGT
TGTTTGCCCCTCCCCCGTGCCTTCCTTGACCCTGGAAGGTGCCACTCCCACTGTCCTTTCCTAATAAAAT
GAGGAAATTGCATCGCATTGTCTGAGTAGGTGTCATTCTATTCTGGGGGGTGGGGTGGGGCAGGACAGCA
AGGGGGAGGATTGGGAAGACAATAGCAGGCATGCTGGGGACACGTGCGGACCGAGCGGCCGCAGGAACCC
CTAGTGATGGAGTTGGCCACTCCCTCTCTGCGCGCTCGCTCGCTCACTGAGGCCGGGCGACCAAAGGTCG
CCCGACGCCCGGGCTTTGCCCGGGCGGCCTCAGTGAGCGAGCGAGCGCGCAGCTGCCTGCAGGGGCGCCT
GATGCGGTATTTTCTCCTTACGCATCTGTGCGGTATTTCACACCGCATA
[95 nt withheld, positions 5363-5457]
T
[46 nt withheld, positions 5459-5504]
C
[141 nt withheld, positions 5506-5646]
CCTTTGACGTTGGAGTCCACGTTCTTT
[37 nt withheld, positions 5674-5710]
ACTCTATCTCGGGCTATTCTTTTGATTTATAAGGGATTTTGCCGATTTCGGTCTATTGGTTAAAAAATGA
GCTGATTTAACAAAAATTTAACGCGAATTTTAACAAAATATTAACGTTTACAATTTTATGGTGCACTCTC
AGTACAATCTGCTCTGATGCCGCATAGTTAAGCCAGCCCCGACACCCGCCAACACCCGCTGACGCGCCCT
GACGGGCTTGTCTGCTCCCGGCATCCGCTTACAGACAAGCTGTGACCGTCTCCGGGAGCTGCATGTGTCA
GAGGTTTTCACCGTCATCACCGAAACGCGCGAGACGAAAGGGCCTCGTGATACGCCTATTTTTATAGGTT
AATGTCATGATAATAATGGTTTCTTAGACGTCAGGTGGCACTTTTCGGGGAAATGTGCGCGGAACCCCTA
TTTGTTTATTTTTCTAAATACATTCAAATATGTATCCGCTCATGAGACAATAACCCTGATAAATGCTTCA
ATAATATTGAAAAAGGAAGAGTATGAGTATTCAACATTTCCGTGTCGCCCTTATTCCCTTTTTTGCGGCA
TTTTGCCTTCCTGTTTTTGCTCACCCAGAAACGCTGGTGAAAGTAAAAGATGCTGAAGATCAGTTGGGTG
CACGAGTGGGTTACATCGAACTGGATCTCAACAGCGGTAAGATCCTTGAGAGTTTTCGCCCCGAAGAACG
TTTTCCAATGATGAGCACTTTTAAAGTTCTGCTATGTGGCGCGGTATTATCCCGTATTGACGCCGGGCAA
GAGCAACTCGGTCGCCGCATACACTATTCTCAGAATGACTTGGTTGAGTACTCACCAGTCACAGAAAAGC
ATCTTACGGATGGCATGACAGTAAGAGAATTATGCAGTGCTGCCATAACCATGAGTGATAACACTGCGGC
CAACTTACTTCTGACAACGATCGGAGGACCGAAGGAGCTAACCGCTTTTTTGCACAACATGGGGGATCAT
GTAACTCGCCTTGATCGTTGGGAACCGGAGCTGAATGAAGCCATACCAAACGACGAGCGTGACACCACGA
TGCCTGTAGCAATGGCAACAACGTTGCGCAAACTATTAACTGGCGAACTACTTACTCTAGCTTCCCGGCA
ACAATTAATAGACTGGATGGAGGCGGATAAAGTTGCAGGACCACTTCTGCGCTCGGCCCTTCCGGCTGGC
TGGTTTATTGCTGATAAATCTGGAGCCGGTGAGCGTGGGTCTCGCGGTATCATTGCAGCACTGGGGCCAG
ATGGTAAGCCCTCCCGTATCGTAGTTATCTACACGACGGGGAGTCAGGCAACTATGGATGAACGAAATAG
ACAGATCGCTGAGATAGGTGCCTCACTGATTAAGCATTGGTAACTGTCAGACCAAGTTTACTCATATATA
CTTTAGATTGATTTAAAACTTCATTTTTAATTTAAAAGGATCTAGGTGAAGATCCTTTTTGATAATCTCA
TGACCAAAATCCCTTAACGTGAGTTTTCGTTCCACTGAGCGTCAGACCCCGTAGAAAAGATCAAAGGATC
TTCTTGAGATCCTTTTTTTCTGCGCGTAATCTGCTGCTTGCAAACAAAAAAACCACCGCTACCAGCGGTG
GTTTGTTTGCCGGATCAAGAGCTACCAACTCTTTTTCCGAAGGTAACTGGCTTCAGCAGAGCGCAGATAC
CAAATACTGTTCTTCTAGTGTAGCCGTAGTTAGGCCACCACTTCAAGAACTCTGTAGCACCGCCTACATA
CCTCGCTCTGCTAATCCTGTTACCAGTGGCTGCTGCCAGTGGCGATAAGTCGTGTCTTACCGGGTTGGAC
TCAAGACGATAGTTACCGGATAAGGCGCAGCGGTCGGGCTGAACGGGGGGTTCGTGCACACAGCCCAGCT
TGGAGCGAACGACCTACACCGAACTGAGATACCTACAGCGTGAGCTATGAGAAAGCGCCACGCTTCCCGA
AGGGAGAAAGGCGGACAGGTATCCGGTAAGCGGCAGGGTCGGAACAGGAGAGCGCACGAGGGAGCTTCCA
GGGGGAAACGCCTGGTATCTTTATAGTCCTGTCGGGTTTCGCCACCTCTGACTTGAGCGTCGATTTTTGT
GATGCTCGTCAGGGGGGCGGAGCCTATGGAAAAACGCCAGCAACGCGGCCTTTTTACGGTTCCTGGCCTT
TTGCTGGCCTTTTGCTCACATGT
Features (pLannotate 1.2.2; 20 found; start..end, strand, type, name):
     12..39      +  repeat_region  AAV2 ITR (fragment): inverted terminal repeat of adeno-associated virus serotype 2 inverted
     68..95      +  repeat_region  AAV2 ITR (fragment): inverted terminal repeat of adeno-associated virus serotype 2 inverted
    223..526     +  enhancer       CMV enhancer: human cytomegalovirus immediate early enhancer
    528..671     +  promoter       chicken β-actin promoter (fragment): contains a 21-bp deletion relative to the standard chicken β-actin promoter
    679..700     +  promoter       chicken β-actin promoter (fragment): No description available
    770..807     +  promoter       chicken β-actin promoter (fragment): contains a 21-bp deletion relative to the standard chicken β-actin promoter
    808..1824    +  intron         chimeric intron: chimera between introns from chicken β-actin and rabbit β-globin
   1939..2964    +  CDS            cre: RECR_BPP1 - Experimental evidence at protein level: Swiss-Prot protein existence level 1. Catalyzes site-specific recombination between two 34-base- pair LOXP sites. Its role is to maintain the phage genome as a monomeric unit-copy plasmid in the lysogenic state. From Escherichia phage P1 (Bacteriophage P1).
   3046..3423    +  CDS            H2B (sequence partly withheld): human histone H2B; HIST1H2BJ
   3508..4221    +  CDS            GFP (S65T): GFP (S65T) is a basic (constitutively fluorescent) green fluorescent protein published in 1995, derived from Aequorea victoria.
   4307..4895    +  misc_feature   WPRE: woodchuck hepatitis virus posttranscriptional regulatory element
   4936..5143    +  polyA_signal   bGH poly(A) signal: bovine growth hormone polyadenylation signal
   5166..5306    +  repeat_region  AAV2 ITR: inverted terminal repeat of adeno-associated virus serotype 2 inverted
   5311..5362    -  misc_feature   bom (fragment): basis of mobility region from pBR322
   5381..5836    +  rep_origin     f1 ori (sequence partly withheld): f1 bacteriophage origin of replication; arrow indicates direction of (+) strand synthesis
   5837..5886    -  misc_feature   bom (fragment): basis of mobility region from pBR322
   5988..6023    -  CDS            rop (fragment): Rop protein, which maintains plasmids at low copy number; rop
   6118..6222    +  promoter       AmpR promoter: bla
   6223..7083    +  CDS            AmpR: β-lactamase; bla; confers resistance to ampicillin, carbenicillin, and related antibiotics
   7254..7842    +  rep_origin     ori: high-copy-number ColE1/pMB1/pBR322/pUC origin of replication
