[The description below was written by a language model from this plasmid's Addgene catalogue record and pLannotate feature annotations shown in this document.]
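Description:
pAAV-pCAG-iCRE-2A-H2BGFP-WPRE is an adeno-associated virus transfer plasmid of about 7.9 kb, built on a pAAV backbone and used to package a recombinant AAV genome that constitutively expresses Cre recombinase together with a nuclear green fluorescent marker. In bacteria it replicates from a high-copy ColE1/pUC-type origin and is selected with ampicillin through the β-lactamase gene. An f1 phage origin is also present, along with small remnants of the pBR322 bom and rop regions. The expression cassette is flanked by AAV2 inverted terminal repeats, which provide the cis signals for replication and encapsidation of the intervening DNA. The annotation detects a full ITR downstream of the cassette but only short fragments upstream, which may reflect the difficulty of sequencing and annotating these structured repeats or a partial deletion.

Expression is driven by the CAG promoter, made up of the CMV immediate-early enhancer, the chicken β-actin promoter and a chimeric β-actin/β-globin intron, which gives strong, broad activity in mammalian cells. It controls a single synthetic open reading frame in which iCre, a codon-improved Cre, is followed by a 2A self-cleaving peptide and a fusion of human histone H2B to GFP. The feature table annotates the fluorescent protein as an S65T-type GFP and does not separately annotate the 2A element. The 2A sequence yields Cre and H2B-GFP as separate proteins from one transcript, and the histone fusion tethers the fluorescence to chromatin, so transduced cells are identifiable by labelled nuclei. A WPRE enhances transcript stability and expression, and a bovine growth hormone polyadenylation signal terminates the message. The construct delivers Cre to recombine loxP-flanked alleles or Cre-dependent reporters while marking the nuclei of expressing cells.
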