Addgene plasmid #234893: pAAV-pCAG-iCRE-2A-H2BGFP-WPRE
Purpose: CAG-driven Cre recombinase coupled with H2B-GFP for nuclear fluorescent labelling
Depositing lab: Silvia Arber. Depositing organization: University of Basel. Publication: Dynamic basal ganglia output signals license and suppress forelimb movements. Falasconi A, Kanodia H, Arber S. Nature. 2025 May 28. doi: 10.1038/s41586-025-09066-z. PubMed 40437098.
Backbone
  Vector backbone: pAAV
  Vector type: AAV
Growth in bacteria
  Bacterial resistance: Ampicillin, 100 μg/mL
  Growth temperature: 37°C
  Growth strain: NEB Stable
  Copy number: Unknown
Gene/Insert
  Gene/Insert name: iCRE-2A-H2BGFP
  Species: Synthetic
  Cloning method: Restriction Enzyme; 5′ cloning site Unknown (unknown if destroyed)
Terms and licenses: Academic/Nonprofit Terms; Industry Terms: Not Available to Industry
How to cite: pAAV-pCAG-iCRE-2A-H2BGFP-WPRE was a gift from Silvia Arber (Addgene plasmid # 234893 ; http://n2t.net/addgene:234893 ; RRID:Addgene_234893)
